>Addgene plasmid #198568 | pMXs-3xFlag-SPNS1 | addgene full sequence | sequence record 438872 | Addgene NGS Result
TTGCCCGGCGTCAATACGGGATAATACCGCGCCACATAGCAGAACTTTAAAAGTGCTCATCATTGGAAAA
CGTTCTTCGGGGCGAAAACTCTCAAGGATCTTACCGCTGTTGAGATCCAGTTCGATGTAACCCACTCGTG
CACCCAACTGATCTTCAGCATCTTTTACTTTCACCAGCGTTTCTGGGTGAGCAAAAACAGGAAGGCAAAA
TGCCGCAAAAAAGGGAATAAGGGCGACACGGAAATGTTGAATACTCATACTCTTCCTTTTTCAATATTAT
TGAAGCATTTATCAGGGTTATTGTCTCATGAGCGGATACATATTTGAATGTATTTAGAAAAATAAACAAA
TAGGGGTTCCGCGCACATTTCCCCGAAAAGTGCCACCTGCATAATGAAAGACCCCACCTGTAGGTTTGGC
AAGCTAGCTTAAGTAACGCCATTTTGCAAGGCATGGAAAAATACATAACTGAGAATAGAAAAGTTCAGAT
CAAGGTCAGGAACAGATGGAACAGCTGAATATGGGCCAAACAGGATATCTGTGGTAAGCAGTTCCTGCCC
CGGCTCAGGGCCAAGAACAGATGGAACAGCTGAATATGGGCCAAACAGGATATCTGTGGTAAGCAGTTCC
TGCCCCGGCTCAGGGCCAAGAACAGATGGTCCCCAGATGCGGTCCAGCCCTCAGCAGTTTCTAGAGAACC
ATCAGATGTTTCCAGGGTGCCCCAAGGACCTGAAATGACCCTGTGCCTTATTTGAACTAACCAATCAGTT
CGCTTCTCGCTTCTGTTCGCGCGCTTCTGCTCCCCGAGCTCAATAAAAGAGCCCACAACCCCTCACTCGG
CGCGCCAGTCCTCCGATTGACTGAGTCGCCCGGGTACCCGTGTATCCAATAAACCCTCTTGCAGTTGCAT
CCGACTTGTGGTCTCGCTGTTCCTTGGGAGGGTCTCCTCTGAGTGATTGACTACCCGTCAGCGGGGGTCT
TTCATTTGGGGGCTCGTCCGGGATCGGGAGACCCCTGCCCAGGGACCACCGACCCACCACCGGGAGGTAA
GCTGGCCAGCAACTTATCTGTGTCTGTCCGATTGTCTAGTGTCTATGACTGATTTTATGCGCCTGCGTCG
GTACTAGTTAGCTAACTAGCTCTGTATCTGGCGGACCCGTGGTGGAACTGACGAGTTCGGAACACCCGGC
CGCAACCCTGGGAGACGTCCCAGGGACTTCGGGGGCCGTTTTTGTGGCCCGACCTGAGTCCAAAAATCCC
GATCGTTTTGGACTCTTTGGTGCACCCCCCTAATAGGAGGGATATGTGGTTCTGGTAGGAGACGAGAACC
TAAAACAGTTCCCGCCTCCGTCTGAATTTTTGCTTTCGGTTTGGGACCGAAGCCGCGCCGCGCGTCTTGT
CTGCTGCAGCATCGTTCTGTGTTGTCTCTGTCTGACTGTGTTTCTGTATTTGTCTGAAAATTAGGGCCAG
ACTGTTACCACTCCCTTAAGTTTGACCTTAGGTCACTGGAAAGATGTCGAGCGGATCGCTCACAACCAGT
CGGTAGATGTCAAGAAGAGACGTTGGGTTACCTTCTGCTCTGCAGAATGGCCAACCTTTAACGTCGGATG
GCCGCGAGACGGCACCTTTAACCGAGACCTCATCACCCAGGTTAAGATCAAGGTCTTTTCACCTGGCCCG
CATGGACACCCAGACCAGGTCCCCTACATCGTGACCTGGGAAGCCTTGGCTTTTGACCCCCCTCCCTGGG
TCAAGCCCTTTGTACACCCTAAGCCTCCGCCTCCTCTTCCTCCATCCGCCCCGTCTCTCCCCCTTGAACC
TCCTCGTTCGACCCCGCCTCGATCCTCCCTTTATCCAGCCCTCACTCCTTCTCTAGGCGCCCCCATATGG
CCATATGAGATCTTATATGGGGCACCCCCGCCCCTTGTAAACTTCCCTGACCCTGACATGACAAGAGTTA
CTAACAGCCCCTCTCTCCAAGCTCACTTACAGGCTCTCTACTTAGTCCAGCACGAAGTCTGGAGACCTCT
GGCGGCAGCCTACCAAGAACAACTGGACCGACCGGTGGTACCTCACCCTTACCGAGTCGGCGACACAGTG
TGGGTCCGCCGACACCAGACTAAGAACCTAGAACCTCGCTGGAAAGGACCTTACACAGTCCTGCTGACCA
CCCCCACCGCCCTCAAAGTAGACGGCATCGCAGCTTGGATACACGCCGCCCACGTGAAGGCTGCCGACCC
CGGGGGTGGACCATCCTCTAGACTGCCGGATCTAGCTAGTTAATTAAGGATCCGCCACCATGGACTACAA
GGACCACGACGGTGACTACAAGGACCACGACATCGACTACAAGGACGACGACGACAAGGGGCATGGCACC
GGCAGCACCGGCAGCGAATTCATGGCCGGCTCTGACACCGCCCCTTTCCTGAGCCAGGCCGACGATCCAG
ACGATGGACCAGTGCCAGGAACCCCTGGACTGCCAGGCTCTACAGGCAACCCCAAGAGCGAGGAGCCAGA
GGTGCCTGACCAGGAGGGACTGCAGAGGATCACAGGACTGTCCCCTGGCCGGTCTGCCCTGATCGTGGCC
GTGCTGTGCTACATCAACCTGCTGAATTATATGGATCGCTTTACCGTGGCAGGCGTGCTGCCAGACATCG
AGCAGTTCTTTAACATCGGCGATAGCTCCTCTGGCCTGATCCAGACAGTGTTCATCAGCTCCTACATGGT
GCTGGCCCCCGTGTTCGGCTATCTGGGCGATCGCTACAATCGGAAGTATCTGATGTGCGGCGGCATCGCC
TTCTGGAGCCTGGTGACCCTGGGCTCTAGCTTCATCCCAGGCGAGCACTTTTGGCTGCTGCTGCTGACAA
GGGGACTGGTGGGAGTGGGAGAGGCAAGCTACTCCACCATCGCACCTACACTGATCGCCGACCTGTTTGT
GGCCGATCAGAGAAGCAGGATGCTGTCCATCTTCTACTTTGCCATCCCAGTGGGAAGCGGACTGGGATAT
ATCGCAGGATCCAAGGTGAAGGACATGGCCGGCGATTGGCACTGGGCACTGAGAGTGACCCCTGGACTGG
GAGTGGTGGCCGTGCTGCTGCTGTTCCTGGTGGTGAGAGAGCCACCTAGGGGAGCAGTGGAGAGGCACTC
TGACCTGCCACCCCTGAACCCAACAAGCTGGTGGGCAGATCTGCGCGCCCTGGCAAGGAATCCATCCTTC
GTGCTGTCCTCTCTGGGCTTCACCGCCGTGGCCTTTGTGACAGGATCCCTGGCCCTGTGGGCACCTGCCT
TTCTGCTGCGCTCTAGGGTGGTGCTGGGAGAGACCCCTCCATGCCTGCCAGGCGACTCCTGTAGCTCCTC
TGATTCTCTGATCTTTGGCCTGATCACCTGCCTGACAGGCGTGCTGGGAGTGGGACTGGGAGTGGAGATC
AGCCGGAGACTGAGACACTCCAACCCAAGGGCAGACCCACTGGTGTGCGCAACCGGACTGCTGGGCTCCG
CCCCCTTCCTGTTTCTGTCTCTGGCATGTGCAAGGGGAAGCATCGTGGCAACCTACATCTTCATCTTTAT
CGGCGAGACACTGCTGAGCATGAATTGGGCCATCGTGGCCGATATCCTGCTGTATGTGGTCATCCCAACC
AGGCGCTCCACAGCCGAGGCCTTCCAGATCGTGCTGTCTCACCTGCTGGGCGACGCAGGAAGCCCATATC
TGATCGGCCTGATCTCCGATCGCCTGCGGAGAAATTGGCCCCCTTCTTTCCTGAGCGAGTTTCGGGCCCT
GCAGTTCAGCCTGATGCTGTGCGCCTTTGTGGGCGCCCTGGGAGGAGCAGCCTTCCTGGGCACCGCCATC
TTTATCGAGGCCGACAGGCGCCGGGCACAGCTGCACGTGCAGGGACTGCTGCACGAGGCAGGCTCCACCG
ACGATAGAATCGTGGTGCCCCAGAGAGGCAGGTCCACAAGGGTGCCTGTGGCCTCTGTGCTGATCTGAGC
GGCCGCTACGTAAATTCCGCCCCCCCCCCCTCTCCCTCCCCCCCCCCTAACGTTACTGGCCGAAGCCGCT
TGGAATAAGGCCGGTGTGCGTTTGTCTATATGTTATTTTCCACCATATTGCCGTCTTTTGGCAATGTGAG
GGCCCGGAAACCTGGCCCTGTCTTCTTGACGAGCATTCCTAGGGGTCTTTCCCCTCTCGCCAAAGGAATG
CAAGGTCTGTTGAATGTCGTGAAGGAAGCAGTTCCTCTGGAAGCTTCTTGAAGACAAACAACGTCTGTAG
CGACCCTTTGCAGGCAGCGGAACCCCCCACCTGGCGACAGGTGCCTCTGCGGCCAAAAGCCACGTGTATA
AGATACACCTGCAAAGGCGGCACAACCCCAGTGCCACGTTGTGAGTTGGATAGTTGTGGAAAGAGTCAAA
TGGCTCTCCTCAAGCGTATTCAACAAGGGGCTGAAGGATGCCCAGAAGGTACCCCATTGTATGGGATCTG
ATCTGGGGCCTCGGTGCACATGCTTTACATGTGTTTAGTCGAGGTTAAAAAAACGTCTAGGCCCCCCGAA
CCACGGGGACGTGGTTTTCCTTTGAAAAACACGATGATAATATGGCCACAACCATGGTTCCTTTGTCTCA
AGAAGAATCCACCCTCATTGAAAGAGCAACGGCTACAATCAACAGCATCCCCATCTCTGAAGACTACAGC
GTCGCCAGCGCAGCTCTCTCTAGCGACGGCCGCATCTTCACTGGTGTCAATGTATATCATTTTACTGGGG
GACCTTGTGCAGAACTCGTGGTGCTGGGCACTGCTGCTGCTGCGGCAGCTGGCAACCTGACTTGTATCGT
CGCGATCGGAAATGAGAACAGGGGCATCTTGAGCCCCTGCGGACGGTGCCGACAGGTGCTTCTCGATCTG
CATCCTGGGATCAAAGCCATAGTGAAGGACAGTGATGGACAGCCGACGGCAGTTGGGATTCGTGAATTGC
TGCCCTCTGGTTATGTGTGGGAGGGCTAAGTCGACGATAAAATAAAAGATTTTATTTAGTCTCCAGAAAA
AGGGGGGAATGAAAGACCCCACCTGTAGGTTTGGCAAGCTAGCTTAAGTAACGCCATTTTGCAAGGCATG
GAAAAATACATAACTGAGAATAGAGAAGTTCAGATCAAGGTCAGGAACAGATGGAACAGCTGAATATGGG
CCAAACAGGATATCTGTGGTAAGCAGTTCCTGCCCCGGCTCAGGGCCAAGAACAGATGGAACAGCTGAAT
ATGGGCCAAACAGGATATCTGTGGTAAGCAGTTCCTGCCCCGGCTCAGGGCCAAGAACAGATGGTCCCCA
GATGCGGTCCAGCCCTCAGCAGTTTCTAGAGAACCATCAGATGTTTCCAGGGTGCCCCAAGGACCTGAAA
TGACCCTGTGCCTTATTTGAACTAACCAATCAGTTCGCTTCTCGCTTCTGTTCGCGCGCTTCTGCTCCCC
GAGCTCAATAAAAGAGCCCACAACCCCTCACTCGGGGCGCCAGTCCTCCGATTGACTGAGTCGCCCGGGT
ACCCGTGTATCCAATAAACCCTCTTGCAGTTGCATCCGACTTGTGGTCTCGCTGTTCCTTGGGAGGGTCT
CCTCTGAGTGATTGACTACCCGTCAGCGGGGGTCTTTCACATGCAGCATGTATCAAAATTAATTTGGTTT
TTTTTCTTAAGTATTTACATTAAATGGCCATAGTTGCATTAATGAATCGGCCAACGCGCGGGGAGAGGCG
GTTTGCGTATTGGGCGCTCTTCCGCTTCCTCGCTCACTGACTCGCTGCGCTCGGTCGTTCGGCTGCGGCG
AGCGGTATCAGCTCACTCAAAGGCGGTAATACGGTTATCCACAGAATCAGGGGATAACGCAGGAAAGAAC
ATGTGAGCAAAAGGCCAGCAAAAGGCCAGGAACCGTAAAAAGGCCGCGTTGCTGGCGTTTTTCCATAGGC
TCCGCCCCCCTGACGAGCATCACAAAAATCGACGCTCAAGTCAGAGGTGGCGAAACCCGACAGGACTATA
AAGATACCAGGCGTTTCCCCCTGGAAGCTCCCTCGTGCGCTCTCCTGTTCCGACCCTGCCGCTTACCGGA
TACCTGTCCGCCTTTCTCCCTTCGGGAAGCGTGGCGCTTTCTCATAGCTCACGCTGTAGGTATCTCAGTT
CGGTGTAGGTCGTTCGCTCCAAGCTGGGCTGTGTGCACGAACCCCCCGTTCAGCCCGACCGCTGCGCCTT
ATCCGGTAACTATCGTCTTGAGTCCAACCCGGTAAGACACGACTTATCGCCACTGGCAGCAGCCACTGGT
AACAGGATTAGCAGAGCGAGGTATGTAGGCGGTGCTACAGAGTTCTTGAAGTGGTGGCCTAACTACGGCT
ACACTAGAAGAACAGTATTTGGTATCTGCGCTCTGCTGAAGCCAGTTACCTTCGGAAAAAGAGTTGGTAG
CTCTTGATCCGGCAAACAAACCACCGCTGGTAGCGGTGGTTTTTTTGTTTGCAAGCAGCAGATTACGCGC
AGAAAAAAAGGATCTCAAGAAGATCCTTTGATCTTTTCTACGGGGTCTGACGCTCAGTGGAACGAAAACT
CACGTTAAGGGATTTTGGTCATGAGATTATCAAAAAGGATCTTCACCTAGATCCTTTTGCGGCCGGCCGC
AAATCAATCTAAAGTATATATGAGTAAACTTGGTCTGACAGTTACCAATGCTTAATCAGTGAGGCACCTA
TCTCAGCGATCTGTCTATTTCGTTCATCCATAGTTGCCTGACTCCCCGTCGTGTAGATAACTACGATACG
GGAGGGCTTACCATCTGGCCCCAGTGCTGCAATGATACCGCGAGACCCACGCTCACCGGCTCCAGATTTA
TCAGCAATAAACCAGCCAGCCGGAAGGGCCGAGCGCAGAAGTGGTCCTGCAACTTTATCCGCCTCCATCC
AGTCTATTAATTGTTGCCGGGAAGCTAGAGTAAGTAGTTCGCCAGTTAATAGTTTGCGCAACGTTGTTGC
CATTGCTACAGGCATCGTGGTGTCACGCTCGTCGTTTGGTATGGCTTCATTCAGCTCCGGTTCCCAACGA
TCAAGGCGAGTTACATGATCCCCCATGTTGTGCAAAAAAGCGGTTAGCTCCTTCGGTCCTCCGATCGTTG
TCAGAAGTAAGTTGGCCGCAGTGTTATCACTCATGGTTATGGCAGCACTGCATAATTCTCTTACTGTCAT
GCCATCCGTAAGATGCTTTTCTGTGACTGGTGAGTACTCAACCAAGTCATTCTGAGAATAGTGTATGCGG
CGACCGAGTTGCTC
Features (pLannotate 1.2.2; 16 found; start..end, strand, type, name):
    259..363     -  promoter       AmpR promoter: bla
    393..986     +  LTR            LTR: long terminal repeat from Moloney murine leukemia virus
   1049..1248    +  misc_feature   MMLV Ψ: packaging signal of Moloney murine leukemia virus (MMLV)
   1300..1388    +  misc_feature   MESV Ψ (fragment): packaging signal of murine embryonic stem cell virus
   1465..1881    +  CDS            gag (truncated): truncated Moloney murine leukemia virus (MMLV) gag gene lacking the start codon
   1891..2265    +  misc_feature   pol region: Moloney murine leukemia virus (MMLV) pol region containing the splice acceptor site
   2348..2368    +  CDS            FLAG (fragment): FLAG® epitope tag, followed by an enterokinase cleavage site
   2369..2396    +  CDS            TDsmURFP (fragment): monomeric tandem dimer of a small ultra-red fluorescent protein derived from a cyanobacterial phycobiliprotein (Rodriguez et al., 2016)
   2402..3985    +  CDS            SPNS1: SPNS1_HUMAN - Also known as SPIN1. Experimental evidence at protein level: Swiss-Prot protein existence level 1. Sphingolipid transporter (By similarity). May be involved in necrotic or autophagic cell death. From Homo sapiens (Human).
   4128..4590    +  misc_feature   IRES: internal ribosome entry site (IRES) of the encephalomyocarditis virus (EMCV)
   4610..4999    +  CDS            BSD: blasticidin S deaminase; Aspergillus terreus BSD; confers resistance to blasticidin
   5048..5169    +  LTR            3' LTR (ΔU3) (fragment): self-inactivating 3' long terminal repeat (LTR) from Moloney murine leukemia virus
   5170..5639    +  LTR            LTR: long terminal repeat from Moloney murine leukemia virus
   5705..5757    -  CDS            lacI (fragment): lac repressor; lacI; The lac repressor binds to the lac operator to inhibit transcription in E. coli. This inhibition can be relieved by adding lactose or isopropyl-β-D-thiogalactopyranoside (IPTG).
   5940..6528    -  rep_origin     ori: high-copy-number ColE1/pMB1/pBR322/pUC origin of replication
   6692..258     -  CDS            AmpR (across the origin): β-lactamase; bla; confers resistance to ampicillin, carbenicillin, and related antibiotics
