[The description below was written by a language model from this plasmid's Addgene catalogue record and pLannotate feature annotations shown in this document.]
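Description:
pMXs-3xFlag-SPNS1 is a Moloney murine leukemia virus-based retroviral expression plasmid of about 7.3 kb, built on the pMXs-IRES-blast backbone for stable gene delivery into mammalian cells. In bacteria it is maintained through a high-copy ColE1/pUC-type origin and selected with ampicillin via the β-lactamase gene. The viral portion is flanked by MMLV long terminal repeats and includes the packaging signal (Ψ), a truncated gag segment lacking its start codon, and a pol-derived region carrying the splice acceptor. These elements allow the transcript to be packaged into retroviral particles when the structural proteins are supplied in trans by a packaging system. No separate internal promoter is annotated, so expression of the payload presumably comes from the 5′ LTR.

The insert, cloned between EcoRI and NotI sites, is a codon-optimized open reading frame for human SPNS1, a lysosomal membrane transporter of the spinster family, fused at its N terminus to a 3xFlag epitope. The automated annotation recognises only a FLAG fragment, followed by a short stretch labelled as a fluorescent protein fragment. That second call is most likely a spurious match to the remaining tag or linker sequence, since the catalogue entry mentions no fluorescent reporter. Downstream of SPNS1, an EMCV IRES drives translation of blasticidin S deaminase from the same transcript, so blasticidin-resistant transduced cells should also express the tagged transporter.

The associated publication concerns an SPNS1-dependent lysosomal lipid transport pathway that supports cell survival under choline limitation. This fits use of the construct for stable expression or re-expression of SPNS1, with the Flag tag available for detection or immunoprecipitation.
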