Addgene plasmid #198568: pMXs-3xFlag-SPNS1
Purpose: SPNS1 codon-optimized orf with n-terminal 3xFlag in pMXs-IRES-Blast vector
Depositing lab: Monther Abu-Remaileh. Depositing organization: Stanford University. Publication: An SPNS1-dependent lysosomal lipid transport pathway that enables cell survival under choline limitation. Scharenberg SG, Dong W, Ghoochani A, Nyame K, Levin-Konigsberg R, Krishnan AR, Rawat ES, Spees K, Bassik MC, Abu-Remaileh M. Sci Adv. 2023 Apr 21;9(16):eadf8966. doi: 10.1126/sciadv.adf8966. Epub 2023 Apr 19. PubMed 37075117.
Backbone
  Vector backbone: pMXs-IRES-blast
  Backbone size w/o insert (bp): 5600
  Total vector size (bp): 7300
  Vector type: Mammalian Expression, Retroviral
  Selectable markers: Blasticidin
Growth in bacteria
  Bacterial resistance: Ampicillin, 100 μg/mL
  Growth temperature: 37°C
  Growth strain: NEB Stable
  Copy number: Unknown
Gene/Insert
  Gene/Insert name: SPNS1 with n-terminal 3xFlag (alt name: 3xFlag-SPNS1)
  Species: H. sapiens (human)
  Insert size (bp): 1683
  Entrez Gene: SPNS1 (a.k.a. HSpin1, LAT, PP2030, SLC62A1, SLC63A1, SPIN1, SPINL, nrs)
  Tag / fusion protein: 3xFlag (N terminal on backbone)
  Cloning method: Restriction Enzyme; 5′ cloning site EcoRI (not destroyed); 3′ cloning site NotI (not destroyed)
  Sequencing primers: 5′ CTTGGATACACGCCGCCCAC
Resource information
  A portion of this plasmid was derived from a plasmid made by: codon-optimized SPNS1 orf was amplified from pDONR221_SPNS1 plasmid (Addgene Plasmid #132273)
Terms and licenses: Academic/Nonprofit Terms; Industry Terms: Not Available to Industry
Depositor comments: Please visit https://www.biorxiv.org/content/10.1101/2022.11.27.517422v1 for bioRxiv preprint.
How to cite: pMXs-3xFlag-SPNS1 was a gift from Monther Abu-Remaileh (Addgene plasmid # 198568 ; http://n2t.net/addgene:198568 ; RRID:Addgene_198568)
